>Addgene plasmid #152273 | pGBW-m4134017 | addgene full sequence | sequence record 306087 | Addgene NGS Result
GTCGGGCATCGAATCTCGTCAGCTATCGTCAGCTTACCTTTTTGGCAGCGATCGCGGCTCCCGACATCTT
GGACCATTAGCTCCACAGGTATCTTCTTCCCTCTAGTGGTCATAACAGCAGCTTCAGCTACCTCTCAATT
CAAAAAACCCCTCAAGACCCGTTTAGAGGCCCCAAGGGGTTATGCTATCAATCGTTGCGTTACACACACA
AAAAACCAACACACATCCATCTTCGATGGATAGCGATTTTATTATCTAACTGCTGATCGAGTGTAGCCAG
ATCTAGTAATCAATTACGGGGTCATTAGTTCATAGCCCATATATGGAGTTCCGCGTTACATAACTTACGG
TAAATGGCCCGCCTGGCTGACCGCCCAACGACCCCCGCCCATTGACGTCAATAATGACGTATGTTCCCAT
AGTAACGCCAATAGGGACTTTCCATTGACGTCAATGGGTGGAGTATTTACGGTAAACTGCCCACTTGGCA
GTACATCAAGTGTATCATATGCCAAGTACGCCCCCTATTGACGTCAATGACGGTAAATGGCCCGCCTGGC
ATTATGCCCAGTACATGACCTTATGGGACTTTCCTACTTGGCAGTACATCTACGTATTAGTCATCGCTAT
TACCATGCTGATGCGGTTTTGGCAGTACATCAATGGGCGTGGATAGCGGTTTGACTCACGGGGATTTCCA
AGTCTCCACCCCATTGACGTCAATGGGAGTTTGTTTTGGCACCAAAATCAACGGGACTTTCCAAAATGTC
GTAACAACTCCGCCCCATTGACGCAAATGGGCGGTAGGCGTGTACGGTGGGAGGTCTATATAAGCAGAGC
TGGTTTAGTGAACCGTCAGATCAGATCTTTGTCGATCCTACCATCCACTCGACACACCCGCCAGCGGCCG
CCACCATGTCACTGGAGAACGTTGCTTTCAATGTAGTGAACAAGGGGCACTTTGACGGACAGCAAGGCGA
AGTGCCGGTCAGTATCATAAATAATACGGTGTACACCAAAGTCGATGGTGTTGACGTGGAGTTATTTGAA
AACAAGACAACTTTGCCTGTCAATGTGGCCTTCGAGCTGTGGGCAAAACGCAACATTAAGCCAGTACCCG
AAGTGAAAATCCTCAACAATCTTGGCGTTGATATTGCCGCAAACACTGTTATCTGGGATTATAAGCGAGA
TGCGCCTGCCCATATATCCACCATTGGAGTGTGTTCTATGACAGACATCGCTAAAAAGCCCACCGAGACA
ATTTGCGCGCCACTCACGGTATTCTTTGACGGGAGGGTCGACGGTCAGGTGGATCTGTTTAGAAATGCCC
GTAACGGCGTACTTATTACTGAAGGAAGCGTGAAAGGCCTACAGCCCAGTGTTGGGCCGAAGCAAGCAAG
CCTAAATGGAGTCACACTGATCGGAGAGGCTGTGAAAACCCAGTTCAACTACTATAAGAAGGTCGACGGC
GTGGTTCAGCAGCTGCCTGAGACATACTTTACCCAATCGCGGAATCTGCAAGAATTTAAGCCCAGATCCC
AGATGGAGATTGACTTCTTGGAACTGGCCATGGATGAGTTCATCGAACGGTATAAGCTCGAGGGCTACGC
CTTCGAGCACATAGTTTATGGGGATTTTTCTCATTCACAGTTAGGCGGTCTGCACTTGCTCATCGGATTA
GCGAAACGCTTTAAAGAGAGCCCATTCGAACTTGAAGACTTTATCCCAATGGACTCAACTGTGAAGAATT
ACTTCATAACTGACGCTCAGACAGGGTCCAGCAAGTGCGTCTGTTCTGTTATTGATTTGCTACTTGATGA
TTTCGTGGAGATTATTAAATCACAGGACCTGTCCGTGGTTTCGAAGGTCGTGAAAGTAACCATCGACTAT
ACGGAAATTAGTTTCATGCTTTGGTGTAAGGATGGCCATGTGGAGACATTTTATCCTAAGCTCCAGGAAA
ACCTTTACTTTCAGTCGTACCCCTATGACGTACCAGATTATGCGTAAGCTAGCTTGACTGACTGAGATAC
AGCGTACCTTCAGCTCACAGACATGATAAGATACATTGATGAGTTTGGACAAACCACAACTAGAATGCAG
TGAAAAAAATGCTTTATTTGTGAAATTTGTGATGCTATTGCTTTATTTGTAACCATTATAAGCTGCAATA
AACAAGTTAACAACAACAATTGCATTCATTTTATGTTTCAGGTTCAGGGGGAGGTGTGGGAGGTTTTTTA
AAGCAAGTAAAACCTCTACAAATGTGGTATTGGCCCATCTCTATCGGTATCGTAGCATAACCCCTTGGGG
CCTCTAAACGGGTCTTGAGGGGTTTTTTGTGCCCCTCGGGCCGGATTGCTATCTACCGGCATTGGCGCAG
AAAAAAATGCCTGATGCGACGCTGCGCGTCTTATACTCCCACATATGCCAGATTCAGCAACGGATACGGC
TTCCCCAACTTGCCCACTTCCATACGTGTCCTCCTTACCAGAAATTTATCCTTAAGGTCGTCAGCTATCC
TGCAGGCGATCTCTCGATTTCGATCAAGACATTCCTTTAATGGTCTTTTCTGGACACCACTAGGGGTCAG
AAGTAGTTCATCAAACTTTCTTCCCTCCCTAATCTCATTGGTTACCTTGGGCTATCGAAACTTAATTAAC
CAGTCAAGTCAGCTACTTGGCGAGATCGACTTGTCTGGGTTTCGACTACGCTCAGAATTGCGTCAGTCAA
GTTCGATCTGGTCCTTGCTATTGCACCCGTTCTCCGATTACGAGTTTCATTTAAATCATGTGAGCAAAAG
GCCAGCAAAAGGCCAGGAACCGTAAAAAGGCCGCGTTGCTGGCGTTTTTCCATAGGCTCCGCCCCCCTGA
CGAGCATCACAAAAATCGACGCTCAAGTCAGAGGTGGCGAAACCCGACAGGACTATAAAGATACCAGGCG
TTTCCCCCTGGAAGCTCCCTCGTGCGCTCTCCTGTTCCGACCCTGCCGCTTACCGGATACCTGTCCGCCT
TTCTCCCTTCGGGAAGCGTGGCGCTTTCTCATAGCTCACGCTGTAGGTATCTCAGTTCGGTGTAGGTCGT
TCGCTCCAAGCTGGGCTGTGTGCACGAACCCCCCGTTCAGCCCGACCGCTGCGCCTTATCCGGTAACTAT
CGTCTTGAGTCCAACCCGGTAAGACACGACTTATCGCCACTGGCAGCAGCCACTGGTAACAGGATTAGCA
GAGCGAGGTATGTAGGCGGTGCTACAGAGTTCTTGAAGTGGTGGCCTAACTACGGCTACACTAGAAGAAC
AGTATTTGGTATCTGCGCTCTGCTGAAGCCAGTTACCTTCGGAAAAAGAGTTGGTAGCTCTTGATCCGGC
AAACAAACCACCGCTGGTAGCGGTGGTTTTTTTGTTTGCAAGCAGCAGATTACGCGCAGAAAAAAAGGAT
CTCAAGAAGATCCTTTGATCTTTTCTACGGGGTCTGACGCTCAGTGGAACGAAAACTCACGTTAAGGGAT
TTTGGTCATGAGATTATCAAAAAGGATCTTCACCTAGATCCTTTTAAATTAAAAATGAAGTTTTAAATCA
ATCTAAAGTATATATGAGTAAACTTGGTCTGACAGTTACCAATGCTTAATCAGTGAGGCACCTATCTCAG
CGATCTGTCTATTTCGTTCATCCATAGTTGCATTTAAATTTCCGAACTCTCCAAGGCCCTCGTCGGAAAA
TCTTCAAACCTTTCGTCCGATCCATCTTGCAGGCTACCTCTCGAACGAACTATCGCAAGTCTCTTGGCCG
GCCTTGCGCCTTGGCTATTGCTTGGCAGCGCCTATCGCCAGGTATTACTCCAATCCCGAATATCCGAGAT
CGGGATCACCCGAGAGAAGTTCAACCTACATCCTCAATCCCGATCTATCCGAGATCCGAGGAATATCGAA
ATCGGGGCGCGCCTGGCCTCCGCGCCGGGTTTTGGCGCCTCCCGCGGGCGCCCCCCTCGTCACGGCGAGC
GCTGCCACGTCAGACGAAGGGCGCAGGAGCGTCCTGATCCTTCCGCCCGGACGCTCAGGACAGCGGCCCG
CTGCTCATAAGACTCGGCCTTAGAACCCCAGTATCAGCAGAAGGACATTTTAGGACGGGACTTGGGTGAC
TCTAGGGCACTGGTTTTCTTTCCAGAGAGCGGAACAGGCGAGGAAAAGTAGTCCCTTCTCGGCGATTCTG
CGGAGGGATCTCCGTGGGGCGGTGAACGCCGATGATTATATAAGGACGCGCCGGGTGTGGCACAGCTAGT
TCCGTCGCAGCCGGGATTTGGGTCGCGGTTCTTGTTTGTGGATCGCTGTGATCGTCACTTGGTGAGTAGC
GGGCTGCTGGGCTGGCCGGGGCTTTCGTGGCCGCCGGGCCGCTCGGTGGGACGGAAGCGTGTGGAGAGAC
CGCCAAGGGCTGTAGTCTGGGTCCGCGAGCAAGGTTGCCCTGAACTGGGGGTTGGGGGGAGCGCAGCAAA
ATGGCGGCTGTTCCCGAGTCTTGAATGGAAGACGCTTGTGAGGCGGGCTGTGAGGTCGTTGAAACAAGGT
GGGGGGCATGGTGGGCGGCAAGAACCCAAGGTCTTGAGCCCTTCGCTAATGCGGGAAAGCTCTTATTCGG
GTGAGATGGGCTGGGCACCATCTGGGGACCCTGACGTGAAGTTTGTCACTGACTGGAGAACTCGGTTTGT
CGTCTGTTGCGGGGGCGGCAGTTATGGCGGTGCCGTTGGGCAGTGCACCCGTACCTTTGGGAGCGCGCGC
CCTCGTCGTGTCGTGACGTCACCCGTTCTGTTGGCTTATAATGCAGGGTGGGGCCACCTGCCGGTAGGTG
TGCGGTAGGCTTTTCTCCGTCGCAGGACGCAGGGTTCGGGCCTAGGGTAGGCTCTCCTGAATCGACAGGC
GCCGGACCTCTGGTGAGGGGAGGGATAAGTGAGGCGTCAGTTTCTTTGGTCGGTTTTATGTACCTATCTT
CTTAAGTAGCTGAAGCTCCGGTTTTGAACTATGCGCTCGGGGTTGGCGAGTGTGTTTTGTGAAGTTTTTT
AGGCACCTTTTGAAATGTAATCATTTGGGTCAATATGTAATTTTCAGTGTTAGACTTGTAAATTGTCCGC
TAAATTCTGGCCGTTTTTGGCTTTTTTGTTAGACAACATGACCGAGTACAAGCCCACGGTGCGCCTCGCC
ACCCGCGACGACGTCCCCAGGGCCGTACGCACCCTCGCCGCCGCGTTCGCCGACTACCCCGCCACGCGCC
ACACCGTCGATCCGGACCGCCACATCGAGCGGGTCACCGAGCTGCAAGAACTCTTCCTCACGCGCGTCGG
GCTCGACATCGGCAAGGTGTGGGTCGCGGACGACGGCGCCGCGGTGGCGGTCTGGACCACGCCGGAGAGC
GTCGAAGCGGGGGCGGTGTTCGCCGAGATCGGCCCGCGCATGGCCGAGTTGAGCGGTTCCCGGCTGGCCG
CGCAGCAACAGATGGAGGGCCTCCTGGCGCCGCACCGGCCCAAGGAGCCCGCGTGGTTCCTGGCCACCGT
CGGCGTCTCGCCCGACCACCAGGGCAAGGGTCTGGGCAGCGCCGTCGTGCTCCCCGGAGTGGAGGCCGCC
GAGCGCGCCGGGGTGCCCGCCTTCCTGGAGACCTCCGCGCCCCGCAACCTCCCCTTCTACGAGCGGCTCG
GCTTCACCGTCACCGCCGACGTCGAGGTGCCCGAAGGACCGCGCACCTGGTGCATGACCCGCAAGCCCGG
TGCCTAGGCTAGTATGTAAGCCTAGTCTTAGATAATAAAATCGCTATCCATCGAAGATGGATGTGTGTTG
GTTTTTTGTGTGTGTAACGCTAGGCGCGCCTGGTGTACCGAGAACGATCCTCTCAGTGCGAGTCTCGACG
ATCCATATCGTTGCTTGGCAGTCAGCCAGTCGGAATCCAGCTTGGGACCCAGGAAGTCCAATCGTCAGAT
ATTGTACTCAAGCCTGGTCACGGCAGCGTACCGATCTGTTTAAACCTAGATATTGATAGTCTGATCGGTC
AACGTATAATCGAGTCCTAGCTTTTGCAAACATCTATCAAGAGACAGGATCAGCAGGAGGCTTTCGCATG
AGTATTCAACATTTCCGTGTCGCCCTTATTCCCTTTTTTGCGGCATTTTGCCTTCCTGTTTTTGCTCACC
CAGAAACGCTGGTGAAAGTAAAAGATGCTGAAGATCAGTTGGGTGCGCGAGTGGGTTACATCGAACTGGA
TCTCAACAGCGGTAAGATCCTTGAGAGTTTTCGCCCCGAAGAACGCTTTCCAATGATGAGCACTTTTAAA
GTTCTGCTATGTGGCGCGGTATTATCCCGTATTGACGCCGGGCAAGAGCAACTCGGTCGCCGCATACACT
ATTCTCAGAATGACTTGGTTGAGTATTCACCAGTCACAGAAAAGCATCTTACGGATGGCATGACAGTAAG
AGAATTATGCAGTGCTGCCATAACCATGAGTGATAACACTGCGGCCAACTTACTTCTGACAACGATTGGA
GGACCGAAGGAGCTAACCGCTTTTTTGCACAACATGGGGGATCATGTAACTCGCCTTGATCGTTGGGAAC
CGGAGCTGAATGAAGCCATACCAAACGACGAGCGTGACACCACGATGCCTGTAGCAATGGCAACAACCTT
GCGTAAACTATTAACTGGCGAACTACTTACTCTAGCTTCCCGGCAACAGTTGATAGACTGGATGGAGGCG
GATAAAGTTGCAGGACCACTTCTGCGCTCGGCCCTTCCGGCTGGCTGGTTTATTGCTGATAAATCTGGAG
CCGGTGAGCGTGGGTCTCGCGGTATCATTGCAGCACTGGGGCCAGATGGTAAGCCCTCCCGTATCGTAGT
TATCTACACGACGGGGAGTCAGGCAACTATGGATGAACGAAATAGACAGATCGCTGAGATAGGTGCCTCA
CTGATTAAGCATTGGTAACCGATTCTAGGTGCATTGGCGCAGAAAAAAATGCCTGATGCGACGCTGCGCG
TCTTATACTCCCACATATGCCAGATTCAGCAACGGATACGGCTTCCCCAACTTGCCCACTTCCATACGTG
TCCTCCTTACCAGAAATTTATCCTTAAGATCCCGAATCGTTTAAACTCGACTCTGGCTCTATCGAATCTC
CGTCGTTTCGAGCTTACGCGAACAGCCGTGGCGCTCATTTGCTC
Features (pLannotate 1.2.2; 19 found; start..end, strand, type, name):
     65..136     +  misc_feature   5' β-globin insulator: insulator upstream of the human β-globin locus (Farrell et al., 2002)
    141..187     -  terminator     T7 terminator: transcription terminator for bacteriophage T7 RNA polymerase
    205..253     -  polyA_signal   poly(A) signal: synthetic polyadenylation signal
    334..637     +  enhancer       CMV enhancer: human cytomegalovirus immediate early enhancer
    710..727     -  promoter       CMV promoter (fragment): human cytomegalovirus (CMV) immediate early promoter
    790..841     +  promoter       CMVd2 promoter: truncated human cytomegalovirus (CMV) immediate early promoter that yields moderately reduced expression relative to the full-length promoter
    919..1956    +  CDS            rep (fragment): R1AB_SARS2 - Experimental evidence at protein level: Swiss-Prot protein existence level 1. [2'-O-methyltransferase]: Methyltransferase that mediates mRNA cap 2'-O-ribose methylation to the 5'-cap structure of viral mRNAs. N7-methyl guanosine cap is a prerequisite for binding of nsp16. Therefore plays an essential role in viral mRNAs cap methylation which is essential to evade immune system. From Severe acute respiratory syndrome coronavirus 2 (2019-nCoV) (SARS-CoV-2).
   2057..2178    -  polyA_signal   SV40 poly(A) signal: SV40 polyadenylation signal
   2201..2270    -  CDS            large T antigen (fragment): large T antigen from SV40 (simian virus 40)
   2293..2339    +  terminator     T7 terminator: transcription terminator for bacteriophage T7 RNA polymerase
   2369..2505    +  terminator     rrnG terminator: transcription terminator from the E. coli ribosomal RNA rrnG operon (Albrechtsen et al., 1991)
   2550..2621    +  misc_feature   3' β-globin insulator: insulator downstream of the human β-globin locus (Farrell et al., 2002)
   2847..3435    -  rep_origin     ori: high-copy-number ColE1/pMB1/pBR322/pUC origin of replication
   3607..3671    -  CDS            bla(M) (fragment): β-lactamase lacking the signal sequence; bla(M); allows cytosolic expression of β-lactamase
   3935..5144    +  promoter       UbC promoter: human ubiquitin C promoter
   5148..5745    +  CDS            PuroR (fragment): puromycin N-acetyltransferase; pac from Streptomyces; confers resistance to puromycin
   5774..5822    +  polyA_signal   poly(A) signal: synthetic polyadenylation signal
   6088..6948    +  CDS            AmpR: β-lactamase; bla; confers resistance to ampicillin, carbenicillin, and related antibiotics
   6961..7097    +  terminator     rrnG terminator: transcription terminator from the E. coli ribosomal RNA rrnG operon (Albrechtsen et al., 1991)
