[The description below was written by a language model from this plasmid's Addgene catalogue record and pLannotate feature annotations shown in this document.]
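Description:
pGBW-m4134017 is a mammalian expression plasmid built on the pTwist_CMV_Puro_6 backbone for producing the SARS-CoV-2 endoRNAse, a mature cleavage product of the ORF1ab replicase polyprotein. It is maintained in E. coli through a high-copy ColE1/pUC-type origin and an ampicillin resistance gene (β-lactamase). For selection in mammalian cells it carries a separate cassette in which the human ubiquitin C promoter drives puromycin N-acetyltransferase, followed by a synthetic poly(A) signal.

The roughly 1 kb wild-type viral coding sequence sits downstream of the CMV immediate-early enhancer and promoter. The annotation software resolved these as the enhancer plus fragmentary or truncated promoter matches. An SV40 polyadenylation signal terminates the transcript. According to the catalogue entry, the backbone supplies a C-terminal fusion consisting of a TEV protease cleavage site and an HA epitope, so the protein can be detected or immunopurified and the tag then removed. These small elements are not annotated in the feature table. The expression unit is flanked by 5' and 3' β-globin insulator elements and by bacterial and phage terminators (T7, rrnG), which help isolate it from transcription elsewhere in the plasmid.

The automated annotation matches the insert to the SARS-CoV-2 replicase polyprotein but attaches descriptive text for the 2'-O-methyltransferase. That text is generic to the polyprotein entry, and the catalogue identifies the insert as the endoRNAse. The plasmid suits transient or puromycin-selected expression of this viral protein in mammalian cells, for example for localization, interaction or functional studies, although the record states no purpose beyond mammalian expression.
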