Addgene plasmid #152273: pGBW-m4134017
Purpose: Mammalian expression plasmid for SARS-CoV-2 endoRNAse
Depositing lab: Ginkgo Bioworks & Benjie Chen. Depositing organization: Ginkgo Bioworks.
Backbone
  Vector backbone: pTwist_CMV_Puro_6
  Backbone size w/o insert (bp): 6080
  Vector type: Mammalian Expression
  Selectable markers: Puromycin
Growth in bacteria
  Bacterial resistance: Ampicillin, 100 μg/mL
  Growth temperature: 37°C
  Growth strain: DH5alpha
  Copy number: High Copy
Gene/Insert
  Gene/Insert name: SARS-CoV-2 endoRNAse
  Species: Severe acute respiratory syndrome coronavirus 2
  Insert size (bp): 1037
  Mutation: wt
  Entrez Gene: ORF1ab (a.k.a. GU280_gp01)
  Promoter: CMV
  Tag / fusion protein: Cleavable TEV;HA (C terminal on backbone)
  Cloning method: Unknown
Resource information
  A portion of this plasmid was derived from a plasmid made by: GinkgoBioworks
Depositor comments: NCBI reference sequence: YP_009725310.1
How to cite: pGBW-m4134017 was a gift from Ginkgo Bioworks & Benjie Chen (Addgene plasmid # 152273 ; http://n2t.net/addgene:152273 ; RRID:Addgene_152273)
